>Addgene plasmid #194630 | pVY-16 TC-TEM1 | addgene full sequence | sequence record 382963 | Addgene NGS Result
CACTCGGTCGCTACGCTCCGGGCGTGAGACTGCGGCGGGCGCTGCGGACACATACAAAGTTACCCACAGA
TTCCGTGGATAAGCAGGGGACTAACATGTGAGGCAAAACAGCAGGGCCGCGCCGGTGGCGTTTTTCCATA
GGCTCCGCCCTCCTGCCAGAGTTCACATAAACAGACGCTTTTCCGGTGCATCTGTGGGAGCCGTGAGGCT
CAACCATGAATCTGACAGTACGGGCGAAACCCGACAGGACTTAAAGATCCCCACCGTTTCCGGCGGGTCG
CTCCCTCTTGCGCTCTCCTGTTCCGACCCTGCCGTTTACCGGATACCTGTTCCGCCTTTCTCCCTTACGG
GAAGTGTGGCGCTTTCTCATAGCTCACACACTGGTATCTCGGCTCGGTGTAGGTCGTTCGCTCCAAGCTG
GGCTGTAAGCAAGAACTCCCCGTTCAGCCCGACTGCTGCGCCTTATCCGGTAACTGTTCACTTGAGTCCA
ACCCGGAAAAGCACGGTAAAACGCCACTGGCAGCAGCCATTGGTAACTGGGAGTTCGCAGAGGATTTGTT
TAGCTAAACACGCGGTTGCTCTTGAAGTGTGCGCCAAAGTCCGGCTACACTGGAAGGACAGATTTGGTTG
CTGTGCTCTGCGAAAGCCAGTTACCACGGTTAAGCAGTTCCCCAACTGACTTAACCTTCGATCAAACCAC
CTCCCCAGGTGGTTTTTTCGTTTACAGGGCAAAAGATTACGCGCAGAAAAAAAGGATCTCAAGAAGATCC
TTTGATCTTTTCTACTGAACCGCTCTAGATTTCAGTGCAATTTATCTCTTCAAATGTAGCACCTGAAGTC
AGCCCAGGAGGAAGAGGACATCCGGTCAAATAAAACGAAAGGCTCAGTCGAAAGACTGGGCCTTTCGTTT
TAGACTTAGGGACCCTTTATGACAACTTGACGGCTACATCATTCACTTTTTCTTCACAACCGGCACGGAA
CTCGCTCGGGCTGGCCCCGGTGCATTTTTTAAATACCCGCGAGAAATAGAGTTGATCGTCAAAACCAACA
TTGCGACCGACGGTGGCGATAGGCATCCGGGTGGTGCTCAAAAGCAGCTTCGCCTGGCTGATACGTTGGT
CCTCGCGCCAGCTTAAGACGCTAATCCCTAACTGCTGGCGGAAAAGATGTGACAGACGCGACGGCGACAA
GCAAACATGCTGTGCGACGCTGGCGATATCAAAATTGCTGTCTGCCAGGTGATCGCTGATGTACTGACAA
GCCTCGCGTACCCGATTATCCATCGGTGGATGGAGCGACTCGTTAATCGCTTCCATGCGCCGCAGTAACA
ATTGCTCAAGCAGATTTATCGCCAGCAGCTCCGAATAGCGCCCTTCCCCTTGCCCGGCGTTAATGATTTG
CCCAAACAGGTCGCTGAAATGCGGCTGGTGCGCTTCATCCGGGCGAAAGAACCCCGTATTGGCAAATATT
GACGGCCAGTTAAGCCATTCATGCCAGTAGGCGCGCGGACGAAAGTAAACCCACTGGTGATACCATTCGC
GAGCCTCCGGATGACGACCGTAGTGATGAATCTCTCCTGGCGGGAACAGCAAAATATCACCCGGTCGGCA
AACAAATTCTCGTCCCTGATTTTTCACCACCCCCTGACCGCGAATGGTGAGATTGAGAATATAACCTTTC
ATTCCCAGCGGTCGGTCGATAAAAAAATCGAGATAACCGTTGGCCTCAATCGGCGTTAAACCCGCCACCA
GATGGGCATTAAACGAGTATCCCGGCAGCAGGGGATCATTTTGCGCTTCAGCCATACTTTTCATACTCCC
GCCATTCAGAGAAGAAACCAATTGTCCATATTGCATCAGACATTGCCGTCACTGCGTCTTTTACTGGCTC
TTCTCGCTAACCAAACCGGTAACCCCGCTTATTAAAAGCATTCTGTAACAAAGCGGGACCAAAGCCATGA
CAAAAACGCGTAACAAAAGTGTCTATAATCACGGCAGAAAAGTCCACATTGATTATTTGCACGGCGTCAC
ACTTTGCTATGCCATAGCATTTTTATCCATAAGATTAGCGGATACTACCTGACGCTTTTTATCGCAACTC
TCTACTGTTTCTCCATACCCGTTTTTTTGGGCTAGAAATAATTTTGTTTAACTTTAAGAAGGAGATATAC
ATATGGGTTGTTGCCCTGGGTGTTGTGGTGGCGCTAGTATTCAACATTTCCGTGTCGCCCTTATTCCCTT
TTTTGCGGCATTTTGCCTTCCTGTTTTTGCTCACCCAGAAACGCTGGTGAAAGTAAAAGATGCTGAAGAT
CAGTTGGGTGCACGAGTGGGTTACATCGAACTGGATCTCAACAGCGGTAAGATCCTTGAGAGTTTTCGCC
CCGAAGAACGTTTTCCAATGATGAGCACTTTTAAAGTTCTGCTATGTGGCGCGGTATTATCCCGTATTGA
CGCCGGGCAAGAGCAACTCGGTCGCCGCATACACTATTCTCAGAATGACTTGGTTGAGTACTCACCAGTC
ACAGAAAAGCATCTTACGGATGGCATGACAGTAAGAGAATTATGCAGTGCTGCCATAACCATGAGTGATA
ACACTGCGGCCAACTTACTTCTGACAACGATCGGAGGACCGAAGGAGCTAACCGCTTTTTTGCACAACAT
GGGGGATCATGTAACTCGCCTTGATCGTTGGGAACCGGAGCTGAATGAAGCCATACCAAACGACGAGCGT
GACACCACGATGCCTGTAGCAATGGCAACAACGTTGCGCAAACTATTAACTGGCGAACTACTTACTCTAG
CTTCCCGGCAACAATTAATAGACTGGATGGAGGCGGATAAAGTTGCAGGACCACTTCTGCGCTCGGCCCT
TCCGGCTGGCTGGTTTATTGCTGATAAATCTGGAGCCGGTGAGCGTGGGTCTCGCGGTATCATTGCAGCA
CTGGGGCCAGATGGTAAGCCCTCCCGTATCGTAGTTATCTACACGACGGGGAGTCAGGCAACTATGGATG
AACGAAATAGACAGATCGCTGAGATAGGTGCCTCACTGATTAAGCATTGGTAATAAACTTAATTAACGGC
ACTCCTCAGCCAAGTCAAAAGCCTCCGACCGGAGGCTTTTGACTACATGCCCATGGCGTTTACGCCCCGC
CCTGCCACTCATCGCAGTACTGTTGTAATTCATTAAGCATTCTGCCGACATGGAAGCCATCACAAACGGC
ATGATGAACCTGAATCGCCAGCGGCATCAGCACCTTGTCGCCTTGCGTATAATATTTGCCCATAGTGAAA
ACGGGGGCGAAGAAGTTGTCCATATTGGCCACGTTTAAATCAAAACTGGTGAAACTCACCCAGGGATTGG
CTGAGACGAAAAACATATTCTCAATAAACCCTTTAGGGAAATAGGCCAGGTTTTCACCGTAACACGCCAC
ATCTTGCGAATATATGTGTAGAAACTGCCGGAAATCGTCGTGGTATTCACTCCAGAGCGATGAAAACGTT
TCAGTTTGCTCATGGAAAACGGTGTAACAAGGGTGAACACTATCCCATATCACCAGCTCACCGTCTTTCA
TTGCCATACGGAACTCCGGATGAGCATTCATCAGGCGGGCAAGAATGTGAATAAAGGCCGGATAAAACTT
GTGCTTATTTTTCTTTACGGTCTTTAAAAAGGCCGTAATATCCAGCTGAACGGTCTGGTTATAGGTACAT
TGAGTAACTGACTGAAATGCCTCAAAATGTTCTTTACGATGCCATTGGGATATATCAACGGTGGTATATC
CAGTGATTTTTTTCTCCATTTTAGCTTCCTTAGCTCCTGAAAATCTCGATAACTCAAAAAATACGCCCGG
TAGTGATCTTATTTCATTATGGTGAAAGTTGGAACCTCTTACGTGCCAAGCCAAATAGGCCGT
Features (pLannotate 1.2.2; 9 found; start..end, strand, type, name):
     39..777     -  rep_origin     CloDF13 ori: Plasmids containing the CloDF13 (CDF) origin of replication can be propagated in E. coli cells that contain additional plasmids with compatible origins.
    867..912     +  terminator     rrnB T1 terminator: transcription terminator T1 from the E. coli rrnB gene
    927..1805    -  CDS            araC: L-arabinose regulatory protein; araC
   1832..2116    +  promoter       araBAD promoter: araBAD; promoter of the L-arabinose operon of E. coli; the araC regulatory gene is transcribed in the opposite direction (Guzman et al., 1995)
   2143..2165    +  RBS            RBS: efficient ribosome binding site from bacteriophage T7 gene 10 (Olins and Rangwala, 1989)
   2206..3063    +  CDS            AmpR: β-lactamase; bla; confers resistance to ampicillin, carbenicillin, and related antibiotics
   3093..3124    +  terminator     tonB terminator: bidirectional E. coli tonB-P14 transcription terminator
   3140..3799    -  CDS            CmR: chloramphenicol acetyltransferase; cat; confers resistance to chloramphenicol
   3800..3897    -  promoter       cat promoter: promoter of the E. coli cat gene encoding chloramphenicol acetyltransferase
