[The description below was written by a language model from this plasmid's Addgene catalogue record and pLannotate feature annotations shown in this document.]
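Description:
pVY-16 TC-TEM1 is a 3.9 kb bacterial expression plasmid built on the p2-39 backbone for arabinose-inducible production of a tetracysteine-tagged TEM-1 β-lactamase in E. coli. It replicates from a CloDF13 (CDF) origin, which is compatible with other common origin classes and so allows the plasmid to be maintained alongside additional plasmids in the same cell. Selection is by chloramphenicol, provided by a chloramphenicol acetyltransferase gene driven by its own cat promoter. The record lists copy number as unknown.

The expression cassette consists of the araBAD (pBAD) promoter with the divergently transcribed araC regulator gene, so that transcription is repressed without L-arabinose and induced when it is added. Downstream sit a bacteriophage T7 gene 10 ribosome binding site, the TC-TEM1 coding sequence and a bidirectional tonB terminator. An rrnB T1 terminator lies between the origin and the end of the araC gene. The feature annotated as "AmpR" in the table is the insert itself: here β-lactamase is the inducible payload rather than the plasmid's selection marker. A short N-terminal peptide containing a Cys-Cys-Pro-Gly-Cys-Cys motif is fused to the enzyme. Tetracysteine motifs of this type bind biarsenical fluorogenic dyes, allowing the protein to be labelled and imaged in cells without a bulky fluorescent protein fusion.

The stated purpose is visualization of this antibiotic resistance enzyme. The associated study concerns intracellular phase separation of globular proteins promoted by short cationic peptides, although the record does not spell out the specific role of this construct in that work.
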