Addgene plasmid #194630: pVY-16 TC-TEM1
Purpose: antibiotic resistance enzyme with tetracysteine tag for visualization of enzyme
Depositing lab: Allie Obermeyer. Depositing organization: Columbia University. Publication: Intracellular phase separation of globular proteins facilitated by short cationic peptides. Yeong V, Wang JW, Horn JM, Obermeyer AC. Nat Commun. 2022 Dec 22;13(1):7882. doi: 10.1038/s41467-022-35529-2. PubMed 36550144.
Backbone
  Vector backbone: p2-39
  Total vector size (bp): 3913
  Vector type: Bacterial Expression
Growth in bacteria
  Bacterial resistance: Chloramphenicol, 25 μg/mL
  Growth temperature: 37°C
  Growth strain: DH5alpha
  Copy number: Unknown
Gene/Insert
  Gene/Insert name: tetracysteine-TEM1 (alt name: TC-TEM1)
  Promoter: pBAD
  Tag / fusion protein: MGCCPGCCGGA (N terminal on insert)
  Cloning method: Gibson Cloning
  Sequencing primers: 5′ pBAD forward
Terms and licenses: Academic/Nonprofit Terms; Industry Terms: Not Available to Industry
Depositor comments: Please visit https://www.biorxiv.org/content/10.1101/2021.07.08.450573v1 for bioRxiv preprint.
How to cite: pVY-16 TC-TEM1 was a gift from Allie Obermeyer (Addgene plasmid # 194630 ; http://n2t.net/addgene:194630 ; RRID:Addgene_194630)
